Addgene plasmid #166933: pG-02
Purpose: Target AD1.A5 part (G)
Depositing lab: Thomas Gorochowski. Depositing organization: University of Bristol. Publication: Harnessing the central dogma for stringent multi-level control of gene expression. Greco FV, Pandi A, Erb TJ, Grierson CS, Gorochowski TE. Nat Commun. 2021 Mar 19;12(1):1738. doi: 10.1038/s41467-021-21995-7. PubMed 33741937.
Backbone
  Vector backbone: pMA
  Backbone manufacturer: GeneArt - Thermo Fisher
  Backbone size w/o insert (bp): 2456
  Total vector size (bp): 2606
  Vector type: Bacterial Expression, Synthetic Biology
Growth in bacteria
  Bacterial resistance: Ampicillin, 100 μg/mL
  Growth temperature: 37°C
  Growth strain: DH5alpha
  Copy number: High Copy
Gene/Insert
  Gene/Insert name: Star sense AD1.S5 +RBS - Block G- Flanked by BsaI restriction sites (alt name: STAR)
  Species: Synthetic
  Cloning method: Unknown
  Sequencing primers: 5′ TTGTAAAACGACGGCCAG; 3′ CATGGTCATAGCTGTTTCC
Terms and licenses: Academic/Nonprofit Terms; Industry Terms: Not Available to Industry
How to cite: pG-02 was a gift from Thomas Gorochowski (Addgene plasmid # 166933 ; http://n2t.net/addgene:166933 ; RRID:Addgene_166933)
