[The description below was written by a language model from this plasmid's Addgene catalogue record and pLannotate feature annotations shown in this document.]
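Description:
pG-02 is a small, high-copy bacterial plasmid that serves as a storage vector for one part of a modular synthetic biology toolkit. It is built on the pMA gene-synthesis backbone from GeneArt, is propagated in E. coli through a ColE1/pUC-type origin, and is selected with ampicillin through a β-lactamase gene driven by its own AmpR promoter. The feature table also picks up short fragments of an RSF origin, lacI, lacZα and an M13 origin, together with a T7 promoter. These appear to be backbone remnants rather than functional modules, and the record assigns them no role.

The payload is a short synthetic insert, about 150 bp judging from the catalogued backbone and total sizes. It is described as the STAR (small transcription activating RNA) sense/target sequence followed by a ribosome binding site and designated "Block G". In STAR systems, a target region placed upstream of a gene folds into a terminator that halts transcription unless a cognate trans-acting STAR RNA binds and disrupts it, so this part provides transcription-level gating of whatever coding sequence is placed downstream. The insert is flanked by BsaI sites, so it can be released and joined with other blocks by Golden Gate-style Type IIS assembly. This fits the associated work on multi-level control of gene expression.

The automated annotation does not label the insert itself. The record is also inconsistent in naming the variant, giving AD1.A5 in the purpose field and AD1.S5 in the insert name. The sequenced record of 2,524 nt is slightly shorter than the catalogued total of 2,606 bp. No promoter driving the part is stated, which is consistent with a part-donor plasmid rather than a working expression construct.
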