Features (pLannotate 1.2.2; 8 found; start..end, strand, type, name):
    420..1008    +  rep_origin     ori: high-copy-number ColE1/pMB1/pBR322/pUC origin of replication
   1086..1126    +  rep_origin     RSF ori (fragment): Plasmids containing the RSF 1030 origin of replication can be propagated in E. coli cells that contain additional plasmids with compatible origins.
   1163..1210    +  CDS            lacI (fragment): lac repressor; lacI; The lac repressor binds to the lac operator to inhibit transcription in E. coli. This inhibition can be relieved by adding lactose or isopropyl-β-D-thiogalactopyranoside (IPTG).
   1447..1465    -  promoter       T7 promoter: promoter for bacteriophage T7 RNA polymerase
   1474..1630    +  CDS            lacZα (fragment): LacZα fragment of β-galactosidase; lacZ fragment
   1651..1782    +  rep_origin     M13 ori (fragment): M13 bacteriophage origin of replication; arrow indicates direction of (+) strand synthesis
   1808..1912    +  promoter       AmpR promoter: bla
   1913..249     +  CDS            AmpR (across the origin): β-lactamase; bla; confers resistance to ampicillin, carbenicillin, and related antibiotics
>Addgene plasmid #166933 | pG-02 | addgene full sequence | sequence record 333653 | Addgene NGS Result
TTAATAGACTGGATGGAGGCGGATAAAGTTGCAGGACCACTTCTGCGCTCGGCCCTTCCGGCTGGCTGGT
TTATTGCTGATAAATCTGGAGCCGGTGAGCGTGGTTCTCGCGGTATCATTGCAGCACTGGGGCCAGATGG
TAAGCCCTCCCGTATCGTAGTTATCTACACGACGGGGAGTCAGGCAACTATGGATGAACGAAATAGACAG
ATCGCTGAGATAGGTGCCTCACTGATTAAGCATTGGTAACTGTCAGACCAAGTTTACTCATATATACTTT
AGATTGATTTAAAACTTCATTTTTAATTTAAAAGGATCTAGGTGAAGATCCTTTTTGATAATCTCATGAC
CAAAATCCCTTAACGTGAGTTTTCGTTCCACTGAGCGTCAGACCCCGTAGAAAAGATCAAAGGATCTTCT
TGAGATCCTTTTTTTCTGCGCGTAATCTGCTGCTTGCAAACAAAAAAACCACCGCTACCAGCGGTGGTTT
GTTTGCCGGATCAAGAGCTACCAACTCTTTTTCCGAAGGTAACTGGCTTCAGCAGAGCGCAGATACCAAA
TACTGTTCTTCTAGTGTAGCCGTAGTTAGGCCACCACTTCAAGAACTCTGTAGCACCGCCTACATACCTC
GCTCTGCTAATCCTGTTACCAGTGGCTGCTGCCAGTGGCGATAAGTCGTGTCTTACCGGGTTGGACTCAA
GACGATAGTTACCGGATAAGGCGCAGCGGTCGGGCTGAACGGGGGGTTCGTGCACACAGCCCAGCTTGGA
GCGAACGACCTACACCGAACTGAGATACCTACAGCGTGAGCTATGAGAAAGCGCCACGCTTCCCGAAGGG
AGAAAGGCGGACAGGTATCCGGTAAGCGGCAGGGTCGGAACAGGAGAGCGCACGAGGGAGCTTCCAGGGG
GAAACGCCTGGTATCTTTATAGTCCTGTCGGGTTTCGCCACCTCTGACTTGAGCGTCGATTTTTGTGATG
CTCGTCAGGGGGGCGGAGCCTATGGAAAAACGCCAGCAACGCGGCCTTTTTACGGTTCCTGGCCTTTTGC
TGGCCTTTTGCTCATTAGGCACCCCAGGCTTTACCCGAACGACCGAGCGCAGCGAGTCAGTGAGCGAGGA
AGCGGAGAGCGCCCAATACGCAAGGAAACAGCTATGACCATGTTAATGCAGCTGGCACGACAGGTTTCCC
GACTGGAAAGCGGGCAGTGAGCGGAAGGCCCATGAGGCCAGTCTTGTGCTCCAGGTACCCTCCTCTCCTT
TACTGGTCTCAAGTAAGTTTTTACAGTGAATTGTTTTAATTAGTTGTATAAATGTTGGAGCAGCGGGGAA
TGTATACAGTTCATGTATATATTCCCCGCTTTTTTTTTGGATCTAGGAGGAAGGATCTGATGTGAGACCG
AGCTCTGGACAAGACACGTGGCCTTGACGGCCTTCCGCCAATTCGCCCTATAGTGAGTCGTATTACGTCG
CGCTCACTGGCCGTCGTTTTACAACGTCGTGACTGGGAAAACCCTGGCGTTACCCAACTTAATCGCCTTG
CAGCACATCCCCCTTTCGCCAGCTGGCGTAATAGCGAAGAGGCCCGCACCGAAACGCCCTTCCCAACAGT
TGCGCAGCCTGAATGGCGAATGGGAGCGCCCTGTAGCGGCCACTCAACCCTATCTCGGTCTATTCTTTTG
ATTTATAAGGGATTTTGCCGATTTCGGCCTATTGGTTAAAAAATGAGCTGATTTAACAAAAATTTAACGC
GAATTTTAACAAAATATTAACGCTTACAATTTAGGTGGCACTTTTCGGGGAAATGTGCGCGGAACCCCTA
TTTGTTTATTTTTCTAAATACATTCAAATATGTATCCGCTCATGAGACAATAACCCTGATAAATGCTTCA
ATAATATTGAAAAAGGAAGAGTATGAGTATTCAACATTTCCGTGTCGCCCTTATTCCCTTTTTTGCGGCA
TTTTGCCTTCCTGTTTTTGCTCACCCAGAAACGCTGGTGAAAGTAAAAGATGCTGAAGATCAGTTGGGTG
CACGAGTGGGTTACATCGAACTGGATCTCAACAGCGGTAAGATCCTTGAGAGTTTTCGCCCCGAAGAACG
TTTTCCAATGATGAGCACTTTTAAAGTTCTGCTATGTGGCGCGGTATTATCCCGTATTGACGCCGGGCAA
GAGCAACTCGGTCGCCGCATACACTATTCTCAGAATGACTTGGTTGAGTACTCACCAGTCACAGAAAAGC
ATCTTACGGATGGCATGACAGTAAGAGAATTATGCAGTGCTGCCATAACCATGAGTGATAACACTGCGGC
CAACTTACTTCTGACAACGATCGGAGGACCGAAGGAGCTAACCGCTTTTTTGCACAACATGGGGGATCAT
GTAACTCGCCTTGATCGTTGGGAACCGGAGCTGAATGAAGCCATACCAAACGACGAGCGTGACACCACGA
TGCCTGTAGCAATGGCAACAACGTTGCGCAAACTATTAACTGGCGAACTACTTACTCTAGCTTCCCGGCA
ACAA
