>Addgene plasmid #166933 | pG-02 | depositor partial sequence | sequence record 324741 | pG-02 sequence 135 bps
GGTCTCACATCAGATCCTTCCTCCTAGATCCAAAAAAAAAGCGGGGAATATATACATGAACTGTATACAT
TCCCCGCTGCTCCAACATTTATACAACTAATTAAAACAATTCACTGTAAAAACTTACTTGAGACC
